Addgene plasmid #209210: pCAG/ATP8B2-HA
Purpose: Mammalian expression of ATP8B2
Depositing lab: Hye-Won Shin. Depositing organization: Kyoto University, Graduate School of Pharmaceutical Sciences. Publication: ATP9B, a P4-ATPase (a putative aminophospholipid translocase), localizes to the trans-Golgi network in a CDC50 protein-independent manner. Takatsu H, Baba K, Shima T, Umino H, Kato U, Umeda M, Nakayama K, Shin HW. J Biol Chem. 2011 Nov 4;286(44):38159-38167. doi: 10.1074/jbc.M111.281006. Epub 2011 Sep 13. PubMed 21914794.
Backbone
  Vector backbone: pCAG
  Vector type: Mammalian Expression
Growth in bacteria
  Bacterial resistance: Ampicillin, 100 μg/mL
  Growth temperature: 37°C
  Growth strain: DH5alpha
  Copy number: High Copy
Gene/Insert
  Gene/Insert name: ATP8B2
  Species: H. sapiens (human)
  Entrez Gene: ATP8B2 (a.k.a. ATPID)
  Tag / fusion protein: HA (C terminal on insert)
  Cloning method: Gateway Cloning
Terms and licenses: Academic/Nonprofit Terms; Industry Terms: Not Available to Industry
Depositor comments: The plasmid requires co-transfection with Addgene Plasmid 209223 to ensure the cellular localization of the encoded protein (Takatsu et al., 2011, JBC).
How to cite: pCAG/ATP8B2-HA was a gift from Hye-Won Shin (Addgene plasmid # 209210 ; http://n2t.net/addgene:209210 ; RRID:Addgene_209210)
