[The description below was written by a language model from this plasmid's Addgene catalogue record and pLannotate feature annotations shown in this document.]
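Description:
pCAG/ATP8B2-HA is a 9.7 kb mammalian expression plasmid built on the pCAG backbone and carrying human ATP8B2, the catalytic subunit of a P4-ATPase phospholipid flippase complex annotated as moving phosphatidylcholine from the outer to the inner leaflet of the plasma membrane. It is propagated in E. coli through a high-copy ColE1/pUC-type origin and selected with ampicillin via the β-lactamase gene and its own promoter. A separate NeoR/KanR cassette, driven by an HSV thymidine kinase promoter fragment and ended by the HSV TK polyadenylation signal, should allow G418 selection of transfected mammalian cells. An SV40 origin is also present, which can support episomal replication in cells expressing large T antigen.

Expression of the insert comes from the composite CAG promoter: the CMV immediate-early enhancer, chicken β-actin promoter and a chimeric chicken β-actin/rabbit β-globin intron, with transcripts terminated by the rabbit β-globin poly(A) signal. The short HBB "CDS" fragments flagged on either side of the insert are most likely residual β-globin exon sequence belonging to this cassette rather than separate coding elements. The ATP8B2 open reading frame sits between attB1 and attB2 sites, consistent with its recorded insertion by Gateway recombination. The catalogue lists a C-terminal HA epitope tag for detection, although the feature table does not annotate it separately.

The construct is intended for expressing tagged ATP8B2 in mammalian cells, for example in localization studies of P4-ATPases. The depositor notes that it must be co-transfected with a companion plasmid for the protein to localize correctly. The record does not state what that partner encodes.
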