Features (pLannotate 1.2.2; 25 found; start..end, strand, type, name):
    263..395     +  promoter       HSV TK promoter (fragment): herpes simplex virus thymidine kinase promoter
    400..1203    +  CDS            NeoR/KanR: aminoglycoside phosphotransferase from Tn5; aph(3')-II (or nptII); confers resistance to neomycin, kanamycin, and G418 (Geneticin®)
   1210..1258    +  polyA_signal   HSV TK poly(A) signal: herpes simplex virus thymidine kinase polyadenylation signal (Cole and Stacy, 1985)
   1268..1647    +  enhancer       CMV enhancer: human cytomegalovirus immediate early enhancer
   1649..1768    +  promoter       chicken β-actin promoter (fragment): contains a 21-bp deletion relative to the standard chicken β-actin promoter
   1777..1798    +  promoter       chicken β-actin promoter (fragment): No description available
   1812..1836    +  promoter       chicken β-actin promoter (fragment): No description available
   1942..2941    +  intron         chimeric intron: chimera between introns from chicken β-actin and rabbit β-globin
   2945..3043    +  CDS            HBB (fragment): HBB_COLGU - Experimental evidence at transcript level: Swiss-Prot protein existence level 2. Involved in oxygen transport from the lung to the various peripheral tissues. From Colobus guereza (Mantled guereza) (Eastern black-and-white colobus monkey).
   3037..3061    +  protein_bind   attB1: mutant version of attB; recombination site for the Gateway® BP reaction BP Clonase™
   3102..6659    +  CDS            ATP8B2: AT8B2_HUMAN - Also known as ATPID, KIAA1137. Experimental evidence at protein level: Swiss-Prot protein existence level 1. Catalytic component of P4-ATPase flippase complex, which catalyzes the hydrolysis of ATP coupled to the transport of phosphatidylcholine (PC) from the outer to the inner leaflet of the plasma membrane. May contribute to the maintenance of membrane lipid asymmetry. From Homo sapiens (Human).
   6673..6697    -  protein_bind   attB2: mutant version of attB; recombination site for the Gateway® BP reaction BP Clonase™
   6771..6845    +  CDS            HBB (fragment): HBB_PONPY - Experimental evidence at transcript level: Swiss-Prot protein existence level 2. Involved in oxygen transport from the lung to the various peripheral tissues. From Pongo pygmaeus (Bornean orangutan).
   6920..6975    +  polyA_signal   β-globin poly(A) signal: rabbit β-globin polyadenylation signal (Gil and Proudfoot, 1987)
   7360..7376    -  protein_bind   lac operator: The lac repressor binds to the lac operator to inhibit transcription in E. coli. This inhibition can be relieved by adding lactose or isopropyl-β-D-thiogalactopyranoside (IPTG). lac repressor encoded by lacI
   7384..7414    -  promoter       lac promoter: promoter for the E. coli lac operon
   7429..7450    -  protein_bind   CAP binding site: CAP binding activates transcription in the presence of cAMP. E. coli catabolite activator protein
   7463..7502    -  CDS            lacI (fragment): lac repressor; lacI; The lac repressor binds to the lac operator to inhibit transcription in E. coli. This inhibition can be relieved by adding lactose or isopropyl-β-D-thiogalactopyranoside (IPTG).
   7509..7531    +  promoter       SV40 promoter (fragment): SV40 enhancer and early promoter
   7555..7690    +  rep_origin     SV40 ori: SV40 origin of replication
   7710..7844    +  polyA_signal   SV40 poly(A) signal: SV40 polyadenylation signal
   7846..7900    -  CDS            lacI (fragment): lac repressor; lacI; The lac repressor binds to the lac operator to inhibit transcription in E. coli. This inhibition can be relieved by adding lactose or isopropyl-β-D-thiogalactopyranoside (IPTG).
   8083..8671    -  rep_origin     ori: high-copy-number ColE1/pMB1/pBR322/pUC origin of replication
   8842..9702    -  CDS            AmpR: β-lactamase; bla; confers resistance to ampicillin, carbenicillin, and related antibiotics
   9703..88      -  promoter       AmpR promoter (across the origin): bla
>Addgene plasmid #209210 | pCAG/ATP8B2-HA | addgene full sequence | sequence record 412624 | Addgene NGS Result
ATTATTGAAGCATTTATCAGGGTTATTGTCTCATGAGCGGATACATATTTGAATGTATTTAGAAAAATAA
ACAAATAGGGGTTCCGCGCACATTTCCCCGAAAAGTGCCACCTGGGTCGAGCAGTGTGGTTTTCAAGAGG
AAGCAAAAAGCCTCTCCACCCAGGCCTGGAATGTTTCCACCCAATGTCGAGCAGTGTGGTTTTGCAAGAG
GAAGCAAAAAGCCTCTCCACCCAGGCCTGGAATGTTTCCACCCAATGTCGAGCAAACCCCGCCCAGCGTC
TTGTCATTGGCGAATTAATTCGAACACGCAGATGCAGTCGGGGCGGCGCGGTCCCAGGTCCACTTCGCAT
ATTAAGGTGACGCGTGTGGCCTCGAACACCGAGCGACCCTGCAGCCAATATGGGATCGGCCATTGAACAA
GATGGATTGCACGCAGGTTCTCCGGCCGCTTGGGTGGAGAGGCTATTCGGCTATGACTGGGCACAACAGA
CAATCGGCTGCTCTGATGCCGCCGTGTTCCGGCTGTCAGCGCAGGGGCGCCCGGTTCTTTTTGTCAAGAC
CGACCTGTCCGGTGCCCTGAATGAACTGCAGGACGAGGCAGCGCGGCTATCGTGGCTGGCCACGACGGGC
GTTCCTTGCGCAGCTGTGCTCGACGTTGTCACTGAAGCGGGAAGGGACTGGCTGCTATTGGGCGAAGTGC
CGGGGCAGGATCTCCTGTCATCTCACCTTGCTCCTGCCGAGAAAGTATCCATCATGGCTGATGCAATGCG
GCGGCTGCATACGCTTGATCCGGCTACCTGCCCATTCGACCACCAAGCGAAACATCGCATCGAGCGAGCA
CGTACTCGGATGGAAGCCGGTCTTGTCGATCAGGATGATCTGGACGAAGAGCATCAGGGGCTCGCGCCAG
CCGAACTGTTCGCCAGGCTCAAGGCGCGCATGCCCGACGGCGATGATCTCGTCGTGACCCATGGCGATGC
CTGCTTGCCGAATATCATGGTGGAAAATGGCCGCTTTTCTGGATTCATCGACTGTGGCCGGCTGGGTGTG
GCGGACCGCTATCAGGACATAGCGTTGGCTACCCGTGATATTGCTGAAGAGCTTGGCGGCGAATGGGCTG
ACCGCTTCCTCGTGCTTTACGGTATCGCCGCTCCCGATTCGCAGCGCATCGCCTTCTATCGCCTTCTTGA
CGAGTTCTTCTGAGGGGATCGGCAATAAAAAGACAGAATAAAACGCACGGGTGTTGGGTCGTTTGTTCGG
ATCCGTCGACATTGATTATTGACTAGTTATTAATAGTAATCAATTACGGGGTCATTAGTTCATAGCCCAT
ATATGGAGTTCCGCGTTACATAACTTACGGTAAATGGCCCGCCTGGCTGACCGCCCAACGACCCCCGCCC
ATTGACGTCAATAATGACGTATGTTCCCATAGTAACGCCAATAGGGACTTTCCATTGACGTCAATGGGTG
GAGTATTTACGGTAAACTGCCCACTTGGCAGTACATCAAGTGTATCATATGCCAAGTACGCCCCCTATTG
ACGTCAATGACGGTAAATGGCCCGCCTGGCATTATGCCCAGTACATGACCTTATGGGACTTTCCTACTTG
GCAGTACATCTACGTATTAGTCATCGCTATTACCATGGTCGAGGTGAGCCCCACGTTCTGCTTCACTCTC
CCCATCTCCCCCCCCTCCCCACCCCCAATTTTGTATTTATTTATTTTTTAATTATTTTGTGCAGCGATGG
GGGCGGGGGGGGGGGGGGCGGGCGCCGGGGGGGGGGGGGGGGGGGGGGGGGGGGGGGGGGGGGGGGGGGG
GGGGGGGGGGGGGCGCCAATGGACGCGGGGGCCACCCGGGGATTCCTTTTTTTGCCGTGGGGGGGGGGCG
GGGGGCCCACAAAACAGAGAGCACGCGGCGCGGGGGGGGCGCGTGGGCGGCCCTTCGCCCCCTGCCCCGC
TCCGCCGCCGCCTCGCGCCGCCCGCCCCGGCTCTGACTGACCGCGTTACTCCCACAGGTGAGCGGGCGGG
ACGGCCCTTCTCCTCCGGGCTGTAATTAGCGCTTGGTTTAATGACGGCTTGTTTCTTTTCTGTGGCTGCG
TGAAAGCCTTGAGGGGCTCCGGGAGGGCCCTTTGTGCGGGGGGAGCGGCTCGGGGGGTGCGTGCGTGTGT
GTGTGCGTGGGGAGCGCCGCGTGCGGCTCCGCGCTGCCCGGCGGCTGTGAGCGCTGCGGGCGCGGCGCGG
GGCTTTGTGCGCTCCGCAGTGTGCGCGAGGGGAGCGCGGCCGGGGGCGGTGCCCCGCGGTGCGGGGGGGG
CTGCGAGGGGAACAAAGGCTGCGTGCGGGGTGTGTGCGTGGGGGGGTGAGCAGGGGGTGTGGGCGCGTCG
GTCGGGCTGCAACCCCCCCTGCACCCCCCTCCCCGAGTTGCTGAGCACGGCCCGGCTTCGGGTGCGGGGC
TCCGTACGGGGCGTGGCGCGGGGCTCGCCGTGCCGGGCGGGGGGTGGCGGCAGGTGGGGGTGCCGGGCGG
GGCGGGGCCGCCTCGGGCCGGGGAGGGCTCGGGGGAGGGGCGCGGCGGCCCCCGGAGCGCCGGCGGCTGT
CGAGGCGCGGCGAGCCGCAGCCATTGCCTTTTATGGTAATCGTGCGAGAGGGCGCAGGGACTTCCTTTGT
CCCAAATCTGTGCGGAGCCGAAATCTGGGAGGCGCCGCCGCACCCCCTCTAGCGGGCGCGGGGCGAAGCG
GTGCGGCGCCGGCAGGAAGGAAATGGGCGGGGAGGGCCTTCGTGCGTCGCCGCGCCGCCGTCCCCTTCTC
CCTCTCCAGCCTCGGGGCTGTCCGCGGGGGGACGGCTGCCTTCGGGGGGGACGGGGCAGGGCGGGGTTCG
GCTTCTGGCGTGTGACCGGCGGCTCTAGAGCCTCTGCTAACCATGTTCATGCCTTCTTCTTTTTCCTACA
GCTCCTGGGCAACGTGCTGGTTATTGTGCTGTCTCATCATTTTGGCAAAGAATTTGCTAGCGAGCTCGCG
GCCGCAGATCTCTAGTTAAGCTATCAACAAGTTTGTACAAAAAAGCAGGCTCTTTAAAGGAACCAATTCA
GTCGACACCATGGCAGTGTGTGCAAAAAAGCGCCCCCCAGAAGAAGAAAGGAGGGCGCGGGCTAATGACC
GAGAATACAATGAGAAATTCCAGTATGCGAGTAACTGCATCAAGACCTCCAAGTACAATATTCTCACCTT
CCTGCCTGTCAACCTCTTTGAGCAGTTCCAGGAAGTTGCCAACACTTACTTCCTGTTCCTCCTCATTCTG
CAGTTGATCCCCCAGATCTCTTCCCTGTCCTGGTTCACCACCATTGTGCCTTTGGTTCTTGTCCTCACCA
TCACAGCTGTTAAAGATGCCACTGATGACTATTTCCGCCACAAGAGCGATAACCAGGTGAATAACCGCCA
GTCTCAGGTGCTGATCAATGGAATCCTCCAGCAGGAGCAGTGGATGAATGTCTGTGTTGGTGATATTATC
AAGCTAGAAAATAACCAGTTTGTGGCGGCGGATCTCCTCCTCCTTTCCAGCAGTGAGCCCCATGGGCTGT
GTTACATAGAGACAGCAGAACTTGATGGCGAGACCAACATGAAAGTACGTCAGGCGATTCCAGTCACCTC
AGAATTGGGAGACATCAGTAAGCTTGCCAAGTTTGACGGTGAAGTGATCTGTGAACCTCCCAACAACAAA
CTGGACAAATTCAGCGGAACCCTCTACTGGAAGGAAAATAAGTTCCCTCTGAGCAACCAGAACATGCTGC
TGCGGGGCTGTGTGCTGCGAAACACCGAGTGGTGCTTCGGGCTGGTCATCTTTGCAGGTCCCGACACTAA
GCTGATGCAAAACAGCGGCAGAACAAAGTTCAAAAGAACGAGTATCGATCGCCTAATGAATACCCTGGTG
CTCTGGATTTTTGGATTCCTGGTTTGCATGGGGGTGATCCTGGCCATTGGCAATGCCATCTGGGAGCACG
AGGTGGGGATGCGTTTCCAGGTCTACCTGCCGTGGGATGAGGCAGTGGACAGTGCCTTCTTCTCTGGCTT
CCTCTCCTTCTGGTCCTACATCATCATCCTCAACACCGTTGTGCCCATTTCACTCTATGTCAGTGTGGAG
GTCATCCGTCTGGGCCACAGCTACTTCATCAACTGGGATAAGAAGATGTTCTGCATGAAGAAGCGGACGC
CTGCAGAAGCCCGCACCACCACCCTAAACGAGGAGCTGGGCCAGGTGGAGTACATCTTCTCCGACAAGAC
GGGCACCCTCACCCAGAACATCATGGTTTTCAACAAGTGCTCCATCAATGGCCACAGCTATGGTGATGTG
TTTGACGTCCTGGGACACAAAGCTGAATTGGGAGAGAGGCCTGAACCTGTTGACTTCTCCTTCAATCCTC
TGGCTGACAAGAAGTTCTTATTTTGGGACCCCAGCCTGCTGGAGGCTGTCAAGATCGGGGACCCCCACAC
GCATGAGTTCTTCCGCCTCCTTTCCCTGTGTCATACTGTCATGTCAGAAGAAAAGAACGAAGGAGAGCTG
TACTACAAAGCTCAGTCCCCAGATGAGGGGGCCCTGGTCACCGCAGCCAGGAACTTTGGTTTTGTTTTCC
GCTCTCGCACCCCCAAAACAATCACCGTCCATGAGATGGGCACAGCCATCACCTACCAGCTGCTGGCCAT
CCTGGACTTCAACAACATCCGCAAGCGGATGTCGGTCATAGTGCGGAATCCAGAGGGGAAGATCCGACTC
TACTGCAAAGGGGCTGACACTATCCTACTGGACAGACTGCACCACTCCACTCAAGAGCTGCTCAACACCA
CCATGGACCACCTTAATGAGTACGCAGGGGAAGGGCTGAGGACCCTGGTGCTGGCCTACAAGGATCTGGA
TGAAGAGTACTACGAGGAGTGGGCTGAGCGACGCCTCCAGGCCAGCCTGGCCCAGGACAGCCGGGAGGAC
AGGCTGGCTAGCATCTATGAGGAGGTTGAGAACAACATGATGCTGCTGGGTGCAACGGCCATTGAGGACA
AACTTCAGCAAGGGGTTCCAGAGACCATTGCCCTCCTGACACTGGCCAACATCAAGATTTGGGTGCTAAC
CGGAGACAAGCAAGAGACGGCTGTGAACATCGGCTATTCCTGCAAGATGCTGACGGATGACATGACTGAG
GTTTTCATAGTCACTGGCCATACTGTCCTGGAGGTGCGGGAGGAGCTCAGGAAAGCCCGGGAGAAGATGA
TGGACTCATCCCGCTCTGTAGGCAACGGCTTCACCTATCAGGACAAGCTTTCTTCTTCCAAGCTAACTTC
TGTCCTGGAGGCCGTTGCTGGGGAGTACGCCCTGGTCATAAATGGTCACAGCCTGGCCCACGCACTGGAG
GCAGACATGGAGCTGGAGTTTCTGGAGACAGCGTGTGCCTGCAAAGCTGTCATCTGCTGCCGGGTGACCC
CCTTGCAGAAGGCACAGGTGGTAGAACTGGTCAAGAAGTACAAGAAGGCTGTGACGCTTGCCATTGGAGA
CGGAGCCAATGATGTCAGCATGATCAAAACGGCTCACATTGGTGTGGGGATCAGTGGGCAGGAAGGGATC
CAGGCTGTCTTGGCCTCCGATTACTCCTTCTCCCAGTTCAAGTTCCTGCAGCGCCTCCTGCTGGTGCATG
GGCGCTGGTCCTACCTGCGAATGTGCAAGTTTCTTTGCTATTTCTTCTACAAAAACTTTGCTTTCACCAT
GGTCCACTTCTGGTTTGGCTTCTTCTGTGGCTTCTCAGCCCAGACCGTCTATGACCAGTATTTCATCACC
CTGTATAACATCGTGTACACCTCCCTGCCAGTCCTGGCTATGGGGGTCTTTGATCAGGATGTCCCCGAGC
AGCGGAGCATGGAGTACCCTAAGCTGTATGAGCCGGGCCAGCTGAACCTTCTCTTCAACAAGCGGGAGTT
CTTCATCTGCATCGCCCAGGGCATCTACACCTCCGTGCTCATGTTCTTCATTCCCTATGGGGTGTTTGCT
GATGCCACCCGGGATGATGGCACTCAGCTGGCTGACTACCAGTCCTTTGCAGTCACTGTGGCCACATCCT
TGGTCATTGTGGTTAGCGTGCAGATTGGGCTCGACACAGGCTACTGGACGGCCATCAACCACTTCTTCAT
CTGGGGAAGCCTTGCTGTTTACTTTGCCATCCTCTTTGCCATGCACAGCAATGGGCTCTTCGACATGTTT
CCCAACCAGTTCCGGTTTGTGGGGAATGCCCAGAACACCTTGGCCCAGCCCACGGTGTGGCTGACCATTG
TGCTCACCACAGTCGTCTGCATCATGCCCGTGGTTGCCTTCCGATTCCTCAGGCTCAACCTGAAGCCGGA
TCTCTCCGACACGGTCCGCTACACACAGCTCGTGAGGAAGAAGCAGAAGGCCCAGCACCGCTGCATGCGG
CGGGTTGGCCGCACTGGCTCCCGGCGCTCCGGCTATGCCTTCTCCCATCAGGAGGGCTTCGGGGAGCTCA
TCATGTCTGGCAAGAACATGCGGCTGAGCTCTCTCGCGCTCTCCAGCTTCACCACCCGCTCCAGCTCCAG
CTGGATTGAGAGCCTGCGCAGGAAGAAGAGTGACAGTGCCAGTAGCCCCAGTGGCGGTGCCGACAAGCCC
CTCAAGGGCTCGAGATATCTAGACCCAGCTTTCTTGTACAAAGTGGTTGATCTAGAGGGCCCGCGGTTCG
AACTCGAGGTACCGAATTCGTACCCATACGACGTCCCAGACTACGCTTAATTCACTCCTCAGGTGCAGGC
TGCCTATCAGAAGGTGGTGGCTGGTGTGGCCAATGCCCTGGCTCACAAATACCACTGAGATCGATCTTTT
TCCCTCTGCCAAAAATTATGGGGACATCATGAAGCCCCTTGAGCATCTGACTTCTGGCTAATAAAGGAAA
TTTATTTTCATTGCAATAGTGTGTTGGAATTTTTTGTGTCTCTCACTCGGAAGGACATATGGGAGGGCAA
ATCATTTAAAACATCAGAATGAGTATTTGGTTTAGAGTTTGGCAACATATGCCCATATGCTGGCTGCCAT
GAACAAAGGTTGGCTATAAAGAGGTCATCAGTATATGAAACAGCCCCCTGCTGTCCATTCCTTATTCCAT
AGAAAAGCCTTGACTTGAGGTTAGATTTTTTTTATATTTTGTTTTGTGTTATTTTTTTCTTTAACATCCC
TAAAATTTTCCTTACATGTTTTACTAGCCAGATTTTTCCTCCTCTCCTGACTACTCCCAGTCATAGCTGT
CCCTCTTCTCTTATGGAGATCCCTCGACCTGCAGCCCAAGCTTGGCGTAATCATGGTCATAGCTGTTTCC
TGTGTGAAATTGTTATCCGCTCACAATTCCACACAACATACGAGCCGGAAGCATAAAGTGTAAAGCCTGG
GGTGCCTAATGAGTGAGCTAACTCACATTAATTGCGTTGCGCTCACTGCCCGCTTTCCAGTCGGGAAACC
TGTCGTGCCAGCGGATCCGCATCTCAATTAGTCAGCAACCATAGTCCCGCCCCTAACTCCGCCCATCCCG
CCCCTAACTCCGCCCAGTTCCGCCCATTCTCCGCCCCATGGCTGACTAATTTTTTTTATTTATGCAGAGG
CCGAGGCCGCCTCGGCCTCTGAGCTATTCCAGAAGTAGTGAGGAGGCTTTTTTGGAGGCCTAGGCTTTTG
CAAAAAGCTAACTTGTTTATTGCAGCTTATAATGGTTACAAATAAAGCAATAGCATCACAAATTTCACAA
ATAAAGCATTTTTTTCACTGCATTCTAGTTGTGGTTTGTCCAAACTCATCAATGTATCTTATCATGTCTG
GATCCGCTGCATTAATGAATCGGCCAACGCGCGGGGAGAGGCGGTTTGCGTATTGGGCGCTCTTCCGCTT
CCTCGCTCACTGACTCGCTGCGCTCGGTCGTTCGGCTGCGGCGAGCGGTATCAGCTCACTCAAAGGCGGT
AATACGGTTATCCACAGAATCAGGGGATAACGCAGGAAAGAACATGTGAGCAAAAGGCCAGCAAAAGGCC
AGGAACCGTAAAAAGGCCGCGTTGCTGGCGTTTTTCCATAGGCTCCGCCCCCCTGACGAGCATCACAAAA
ATCGACGCTCAAGTCAGAGGTGGCGAAACCCGACAGGACTATAAAGATACCAGGCGTTTCCCCCTGGAAG
CTCCCTCGTGCGCTCTCCTGTTCCGACCCTGCCGCTTACCGGATACCTGTCCGCCTTTCTCCCTTCGGGA
AGCGTGGCGCTTTCTCATAGCTCACGCTGTAGGTATCTCAGTTCGGTGTAGGTCGTTCGCTCCAAGCTGG
GCTGTGTGCACGAACCCCCCGTTCAGCCCGACCGCTGCGCCTTATCCGGTAACTATCGTCTTGAGTCCAA
CCCGGTAAGACACGACTTATCGCCACTGGCAGCAGCCACTGGTAACAGGATTAGCAGAGCGAGGTATGTA
GGCGGTGCTACAGAGTTCTTGAAGTGGTGGCCTAACTACGGCTACACTAGAAGAACAGTATTTGGTATCT
GCGCTCTGCTGAAGCCAGTTACCTTCGGAAAAAGAGTTGGTAGCTCTTGATCCGGCAAACAAACCACCGC
TGGTAGCGGTGGTTTTTTTGTTTGCAAGCAGCAGATTACGCGCAGAAAAAAAGGATCTCAAGAAGATCCT
TTGATCTTTTCTACGGGGTCTGACGCTCAGTGGAACGAAAACTCACGTTAAGGGATTTTGGTCATGAGAT
TATCAAAAAGGATCTTCACCTAGATCCTTTTAAATTAAAAATGAAGTTTTAAATCAATCTAAAGTATATA
TGAGTAAACTTGGTCTGACAGTTACCAATGCTTAATCAGTGAGGCACCTATCTCAGCGATCTGTCTATTT
CGTTCATCCATAGTTGCCTGACTCCCCGTCGTGTAGATAACTACGATACGGGAGGGCTTACCATCTGGCC
CCAGTGCTGCAATGATACCGCGAGACCCACGCTCACCGGCTCCAGATTTATCAGCAATAAACCAGCCAGC
CGGAAGGGCCGAGCGCAGAAGTGGTCCTGCAACTTTATCCGCCTCCATCCAGTCTATTAATTGTTGCCGG
GAAGCTAGAGTAAGTAGTTCGCCAGTTAATAGTTTGCGCAACGTTGTTGCCATTGCTACAGGCATCGTGG
TGTCACGCTCGTCGTTTGGTATGGCTTCATTCAGCTCCGGTTCCCAACGATCAAGGCGAGTTACATGATC
CCCCATGTTGTGCAAAAAAGCGGTTAGCTCCTTCGGTCCTCCGATCGTTGTCAGAAGTAAGTTGGCCGCA
GTGTTATCACTCATGGTTATGGCAGCACTGCATAATTCTCTTACTGTCATGCCATCCGTAAGATGCTTTT
CTGTGACTGGTGAGTACTCAACCAAGTCATTCTGAGAATAGTGTATGCGGCGACCGAGTTGCTCTTGCCC
GGCGTCAATACGGGATAATACCGCGCCACATAGCAGAACTTTAAAAGTGCTCATCATTGGAAAACGTTCT
TCGGGGCGAAAACTCTCAAGGATCTTACCGCTGTTGAGATCCAGTTCGATGTAACCCACTCGTGCACCCA
ACTGATCTTCAGCATCTTTTACTTTCACCAGCGTTTCTGGGTGAGCAAAAACAGGAAGGCAAAATGCCGC
AAAAAAGGGAATAAGGGCGACACGGAAATGTTGAATACTCATACTCTTCCTTTTTCAAT
